>Addgene plasmid #203636 | FB400 | addgene full sequence | sequence record 405884 | Addgene NGS Result
GATAGTTACCGGATAAGGCGCAGCGGTCGGGCTGAACGGGGGGTTCGTGCACACAGCCCAGCTTGGAGCG
AACGACCTACACCGAACTGAGATACCTACAGCGTGAGCTATGAGAAAGCGCCACGCTTCCCGAAGGGAGA
AAGGCGGACAGGTATCCGGTAAGCGGCAGGGTCGGAACAGGAGAGCGCACGAGGGAGCTTCCAGGGGGAA
ACGCCTGGTATCTTTATAGTCCTGTCGGGTTTCGCCACCTCTGACTTGAGCGTCGATTTTTGTGATGCTC
GTCAGGGGGGCGGAGCCTATGGAAAAACGCCAGCAACGCGGCCTTTTTACGGTTCCTGGCCTTTTGCTGG
CCTTTTGCTCACATGTTCTTTCCTGCGTTATCCCCTGATTCTGTGGATAACCGTATTACCGCCTTTGAGT
GAGCTGATACCGCTCGCCGCAGCCGAACGACCGAGCGCAGCGAGTCAGTGAGCGAGGAAGCGGAAGAGCG
CCTGATGCGGTATTTTCTCCTTACGCATCTGTGCGGTATTTCACACCGCATATGGTGCACTCTCAGTACA
ATCTGCTCTGATGCCGCATAGTTAAGCCAGTATACACTCCGCTATCGCTACGTGACTGGGTCATGGCTGC
GCCCCGACACCCGCCAACACCCGCTGACGCGCCCTGACGGGCTTGTCTGCTCCCGGCATCCGCTTACAGA
CAAGCTGTGACCGTCACCGGGAGCTGCATGTGTCAGAGGTTTTCACCGTCATCACCGAAACGCGCGAGGC
AGGGTGCCTTGATGTGGGCGCCGGCGGTCGAGTGGCGACGGCGCGGCTTGTCCGCGCCCTGGTAGATTGC
CTGGCCGTAGGCCAGCCATTTTTGAGCGGCCAGCGGCCGCGATAGGCCGACGCGAAGCGGCGGGGCGTAG
GGAGCGCAGCGACCGAAGGGTAGGCGCTTTTTGCAGCTCTTCGGCTGTGCGCTGGCCAGACAGTTATGCA
CAGGCCAGGCGGGTTTTAAGAGTTTTAATAAGTTTTAAAGAGTTTTAGGCGGAAAAATCGCCTTTTTTCT
CTTTTATATCAGTCACTTACATGTGTGACCGGTTCCCAATGTACGGCTTTGGGTTCCCAATGTACGGGTT
CCGGTTCCCAATGTACGGCTTTGGGTTCCCAATGTACGTGCTATCCACAGGAAAGAGTCCTTTTCGACCT
TTTTCCCCTGCTAGGGCAATTTGCCCTAGCATCTGCTCCGTACATTAGGAACCGGCGGATGCTTCGCCCT
CGATCAGGTTGCGGTAGCGCATGACTAGGATCGGGCCAGCCTGCCCCGCCTCCTCCTTCAAATCGTACTC
CGGCAGGTCATTTGACCCGATCAGCTTGCGCACGGTGAAACAGAACTTCTTGAACTCTCCGGCGCTGCCA
CTGCGTTCGTAGATCGTCTTGAACAACCATCTGGCTTCTGCCTTGCCTGCGGCGCGGCGTGCCAGGCGGT
AGAGAAAACGGCCGATGCCGGGATCGATCAAAAAGTAATCGGGGTGAACCGTCAGCACGTCCGGGTTCTT
GCCTTCTGTGATCTCGCGGTACATCCAATCAGCTAGCTCGATCTCGATGTACTCCGGCCGCCCGGTTTCG
CTCTTTACGATCTTGTAGCGGCTAATCAAGGCTTCACCCTCGGATACCGTCACCAGGCGGCCGTTCTTGG
CCTTCTTCGTACGCTGCATGGCAACGTGCGTGGTGTTTAACCGAATGCAGGTTTCTACCAGGTCGTCTTT
CTGCTTTCCGCCATCGGCTCGCCGGCAGAACTTGAGTACGTCCGCAACGTGTGGACGGAACACGCGGCCG
GGCTTGTCTCCCTTCCCTTCCCGGTATCGGTTCATGGATTCGGTTAGATGGGAAACCGCCATCAGTACCA
GGTCGTAATCCCACACACTGGCCATGCCGGCCGGCCCTGCGGAAACCTCTACGTGCCCGTCTGGAAGCTC
GTAGCGGATCACCTCGCCAGCTCGTCGGTCACGCTTCGACAGACGGAAAACGGCCACGTCCATGATGCTG
CGACTATCGCGGGTGCCCACGTCATAGAGCATCGGAACGAAAAAATCTGGTTGCTCGTCGCCCTTGGGCG
GCTTCCTAATCGACGGCGCACCGGCTGCCGGCGGTTGCCGGGATTCTTTGCGGATTCGATCAGCGGCCGC
TTGCCACGATTCACCGGGGCGTGCTTCTGCCTCGATGCGTTGCCGCTGGGCGGCCTGCGCGGCCTTCAAC
TTCTCCACCAGGTCATCACCCAGCGCCGCGCCGATTTGTACCGGGCCGGATGGTTTGCGACCGCTCACGC
CGATTCCTCGGGCTTGGGGGTTCCAGTGCCATTGCAGGGCCGGCAGGCAACCCAGCCGCTTACGCCTGGC
CAACCGCCCGTTCCTCCACACATGGGGCATTCCACGGCGTCGGTGCCTGGTTGTTCTTGATTTTCCATGC
CGCCTCCTTTAGCCGCTAAAATTCATCTACTCATTTATTCATTTGCTCATTTACTCTGGTAGCTGCGCGA
TGTATTCAGATAGCAGCTCGGTAATGGTCTTGCCTTGGCGTACCGCGTACATCTTCAGCTTGGTGTGATC
CTCCGCCGGCAACTGAAAGTTGACCCGCTTCATGGCTGGCGTGTCTGCCAGGCTGGCCAACGTTGCAGCC
TTGCTGCTGCGTGCGCTCGGACGGCCGGCACTTAGCGTGTTTGTGCTTTTGCTCATTTTCTCTTTACCTC
ATTAACTCAAATGAGTTTTGATTTAATTTCAGCGGCCAGCGCCTGGACCTCGCGGGCAGCGTCGCCCTCG
GGTTCTGATTCAAGAACGGTTGTGCCGGCGGCGGCAGTGCCTGGGTAGCTCACGCGCTGCGTGATACGGG
ACTCAAGAATGGGCAGCTCGTACCCGGCCAGCGCCTCGGCAACCTCACCGCCGATGCGCGTGCCTTTGAT
CGCCCGCGACACGACAAAGGCCGCTTGTAGCCTTCCATCCGTGACCTCAATGCGCTGCTTAACCAGCTCC
ACCAGGTCGGCGGTGGCCCATATGTCGTAAGGGCTTGGCTGCACCGGAATCAGCACGAAGTCGGCTGCCT
TGATCGCGGACACAGCCAAGTCCGCCGCCTGGGGCGCTCCGTCGATCACTACGAAGTCGCGCCGGCCGAT
GGCCTTCACGTCGCGGTCAATCGTCGGGCGGTCGATGCCGACAACGGTTAGCGGTTGATCTTCCCGCACG
GCCGCCCAATCGCGGGCACTGCCCTGGGGATCGGAATCGACTAACAGAACATCGGCCCCGGCGAGTTGCA
GGGCGCGGGCTAGATGGGTTGCGATGGTCGTCTTGCCTGACCCGCCTTTCTGGTTAAGTACAGCGATAAC
CTTCATGCGTTCCCCTTGCGTATTTGTTTATTTACTCATCGCATCATATACGCAGCGACCGCATGACGCA
AGCTGTTTTACTCAAATACACATCACCTTTTTAGACGGCGGCGCTCGGTTTCTTCAGCGGCCAAGCTGGC
CGGCCAGGCCGCCAGCTTGGCATCAGACAAACCGGCCAGGATTTCATGCAGCCGCACGGTTGAGAGGTGC
GCGGGCGGCTCGAACACGTACCCGGCCGCGATCATCTCCGCCTCGATCTCTTCGGTAATGAAAAACGGTT
CGTCCTGGCCGTCCTGGTGCGGTTTCATGCTTGTTCCTCTTGGCGTTCATTCTCGGCGGCCGCCAGGGCG
TCGGCCTCGGTCAATGCGTCCTCACGGAAGGCACCGCGCCGCCTGGCCTCGGTGGGCGTCACTTCCTCGC
TGCGCTCAAGTGCGCGGTACAGGGTCGAGCGATGCACGCCAAGCAGTGCAGCCGCCTCTTTCACGGTGCG
GCCTTCCTGGTCGATCAGCTCGCGGGCGTGCGCGATCTGTGCCGGGGTGAGGGTAGGGCGGGGGCCAAAC
TTCACGCCTCGGGCCTTGGCGGCCTCGCGCCCGCTCCGGGTGCGGTCGATGATTAGGGAACGCTCGAACT
CGGCAATGCCGGCGAACACGGTCAACACCATGCGGCCGGCCGGCGTGGTGGTGTCGGCCCACGGCTCTGC
CAGGCTACGCAGGCCCGCGCCGGCCTCCTGGATGCGCTCGGCAATGTCCAGTAGGTCGCGGGTGCTGCGG
GCCAGGCGGTCTAGCCTGGTCACTGTCACAACGTCGCCAGGGCGTAGGTGGTCAAGCATCCTGGCCAGCT
CCGGGCGGTCGCGCCTGGTGCCGGTGATCTTCTCGGAAAACAGCTTGGTGCAGCCGGCCGCGTGCAGTTC
GGCCCGTTGGTTGGTCAAGTCCTGGTCGTCGGTGCTGACGCGGGCATAGCCCAGCAGGCCAGCGGCGGCG
CTCTTGTTCATGGCGTAATGTCTCCGGTTCTAGTCGCAAGTATTCTACTTTATGCGACTAAAACACGCGA
CAAGAAAACGCCAGGAAAAGGGCAGGGCGGCAGCCTGTCGCGTAACTTAGGACTTGTGCGACATGTCGTT
TTCAGATGACGGCTGCACTGAACGTCAGAAGCCGACTGCACTATAGCAGCGGAGGGGTTGGATCAAAGTA
CTTTGATCCCGAGGGGAACCCTGTGGTTGGCATGCACATACAAATGGACGAACGGATAAACCTTTTCACG
CCCTTTTAAATATCCGATTATTCTAATAAACGCTCTTTTCTCTTAGGTTTACCCGCCAATATATCCTGTC
AGGATCCGGTCTCATGACAGCGCATGTCTCAGACGGTCGATGCATTGCAGATGAGCTGTATCTGGAAGAG
GTAAACCCGAAACGCGTTTTATTCTTGTTGACATGGAGCTATTAAATCACTAGAAGGCACTCTTTGCTGC
TTGGACAAATGAACGTATCTTATCGAGATCCTGAACACCATTTGTCTCAACTCCGGAGCTGACATCGACA
CCAACGATCTTATATCCAGATTCGTCAAGCTGTTTGATGATTTCAGTAACGTTAAGTAAGCTCATTACAC
GGCGATCTTTCCGCCCTTCTTGGCCTTTATGAGGATCTCTCTGATTTTTCTTGCGTCGAGTTTTCCGGTA
AGACCTTTCGGTACTTCGTCCACAAACACAACTCCTCCGCGCAACTTTTTCGCGGTTGTTACTTGACTGG
CGACGTAATCCACGATCTCTTTTTCCGTCATCGTCTTTCCGTGCTCCAAAACAACAACGGCGGCGGGAAG
TTCACCGGCGTCATCGTCGGGAAGACCTGCGACACCTGCGTCGAAGATGTTGGGGTGTTGGAGCAAGATG
GATTCCAATTCAGCGGGAGCCACCTGATAGCCTTTGTACTTAATCAGAGACTTCAGGCGGTCAACGATGA
AGAAGTGTTCGTCTTCGTCCCAGTAAGCTATGTCTCCAGAATGTAGCCATCCATCCTTGTCAATCAAGGC
GTTGGTCGCTTCCGGATTGTTTACATAACCGGACATAATCATAGGACCTCTCACACACAGTTCGCCTCTT
TGATTAACGCCCAGCGTTTTCCCGGTATCCAGATCCACAACCTTCGCTTCAAAAAATGGAACAACTTTAC
CGACCGCGCCCGGTTTATCATCCCCCTCGGGTGTAATCAGAATAGCTGATGTAGTCTCAGTGAGCCCATA
TCCTTGCCTGATACCTGGCAGATGGAACCTCTTGGCAACCGCTTCCCCGACTTCCTTAGAGAGGGGAGCG
CCACCAGAAGCAATTTCGTGTAAATTAGATAAATCGTATTTGTCAATCAGAGTGCTTTTGGCGAAGAAGG
AGAATAGGGTTGGCACCAGCAGCGCACTTTGAATCTTGTAATCCTGAAGGCTCCTCAGAAACAGCTCTTC
TTCAAATCTATACATTAAGACGACTCGAAATCCACATATCAAATATCCGAGTGTAGTAAACATTCCAAAA
CCGTGATGGAATGGAACAACACTTAAAATCGCAGTATCCGGAATGATTTGATTGCCAAAAATAGGATCTC
TGGCATGCGAGAATCTCACGCAGGCAGTTCTATGAGGCAGAGCGACACCTTTAGGCAGACCAGTAGATCC
AGAGGAGTTCATGATCAGTGCAATTGTCTTGTCCCTATCGAAGGACTCTGGCACAAAATCGTATTCATTA
AAACCGGGAGGTAGATGAGATGTGACGAACGTGTACATCGACTGAAATCCCTGGTAATCCGTTTTAGAAT
CCATGATAATAATTTTTTGGATGATTGGGAGCTTTTTTTGCACGTTCAAAATTTTTTGCAACCCCTTTTT
GGAAACGAACACCACGGTAGGCTGCGAAATGCCCATACTGTTGAGCAATTCACGTTCATTATAAATGTCG
TTCGCGGGCGCAACTGCAACTCCGATAAATAACGCGCCCAACACCGGCATAAAGAATTGAAGAGAGTTTT
CACTGCATACGACGATTCTGTGATTTGTATTCAGCCCATATCGTTTCATAGCTTCTGCCAACCGAACGGA
CATTTCGAAGTACTCAGCGTAAGTGATGTCCACCTCGATATGTGCATCTGTAAAAGCAATTGTTCCAGGA
ACCAGGGCGTATCTCTTCATAGCCTTATGCAGTTGCTCTCCAGCGGTTCCATCTTCCAGCGGATAGAATG
GCGCCGGGCCTTTCTTTATGTTTTTGGCGTCTTCCATTTATGAAGGGCTTGAGATGATGATCCTCTGGAG
AAGGTTAAAGTGGTTGAAGATATCGAAATGCTGTGATGGGAGTGATACTATATGGAATTGAGGGTCATGA
AGCCGCCTTTATAAACCAGATCATGAGCTCTGTGTGAAAGGTGACAGGGAGAGATAACCGGGGAGACTGG
TTGGTGAGAGAAGACGGACCCTCGAGCGTAAGTTCTGCGGTCGCGACTGGTTGGTGAGAGAAGAAGGCTT
GGTCGACTCAGGTCCGACCCGGGTGAACCCAACTGACTGGTTGGTGAGAGAAGAGGGAGTCATTGAGGAC
AGAATTTTGGCAGAGGCAATTAGTGTCATATGATGTGAAATTAGGGTCTGTATCGCAATAATTTGGTGAG
TTAAATTGGATAAGGGGTTTGGAAGACGATTTGGCACAGTTAGTCACAGGCGGAGGACTTGCCTTCAAAA
GGCGGTTACTGTTGTCTGTCTTGGGTTACAGCGAAAGCAGCAGTCGTTGAGGCAAAAGTGATACGTCCGA
CATTGCATCTAGGCAAGGCAACTTCGCAACAGGTCAAGGTGTTCTTTGTAGAGGAACTAGAGGTCCAGTT
CAAACACTCTCGTTTGTGCAGCTCGTTTATGCATACGGCGTGTAAACTGGTGCGTCGGTGTATGGGGACC
TTCCTTCTTGCGTATGATCGCATGGACTGCGATCACGTTTTGTGGGTTCGCTGGGACTGTCACGCTTAAC
CGCTCGGAATTCGAGAAAGCATACGACTGCTCGCAAGGGCGCTCTGATCGAACACGACCATAACGGGGCA
CACACGATAATCATCACCTCTTTAGTCCCTGTTACAGAGCAGCCGGGTGGACGTGTGTCTACCGCCCACT
GCGGATCTGCATATGATCGTTTTGCTGTAGAAATAACTTAATAAATAGGATGCCGGCGAAGGGTCTACTG
TACTTATACGACCGGGCTACGTGTTAACTACAAGGCTATGTCCTATTGTTGACCTAGTGCATACATAACA
TGGTTTCGTACATGTAGCGTTCAGGGGCTATAGCAAATCCGACGGTAAACGATTGGGGTAACGCCTTAGG
ATAATATGCTAGCCTGTCGGAACACAAGCACCTCTGCCGTGTAATCCGAGCGTGGCCACGACAATGGAAG
GTGTGGCCGACCGTTGTTGCTAATAGTAGGCGATGACCCGTCCTTCTTTCACAAATTTTCTTCAGAACAT
TGTTCACATAATGTACCAGGATTAGCCGACGTGGCGAGCCCGCCTGGTTTTGGGAACTCGTGTTTTTAAT
TCATCTCCGATCAGCGCACTATACTGAATTTTAAAGCCAGACATGCCGATATTAAACCACTCAATTTGAC
CTAGTCCTCAAACGTTCTGCTAAACCGTGTCAATCAGTGTCTGCTTCCTGAGTGAAACCTTTCCGCCAAA
GTCGACGGTTAGAACCTAGGGTCGCTTTCGTCCTTGGCTACACCGATCTCCTTATGCAGGCAGTAACGTA
GATCCATTCCGTAGAGCGGCTTTTCGCTTGGACATGAAACACTCCTGACAGCGAAATGATTGATGAAGAA
CAATGGTGGATGAAGAACAAAGAAGGAGGGAGCTTTTGTTCAAGATGAACAAAGAACAATAGTGGATGAA
GAACAAAGTGAAAAAAATAAAAAAAAATGTATGGTTAAATAAAGAGTAAAGTTACCATTGAGACTCCTGA
CAGCGGGGTTTAGCCATTAACATCGTCGTCAAAGTTCGATTTCTGGAGTGTGAAAAATTAGGGTTTCGTC
GATAGGAGATGAAAAGTCGAAATTTCGGTGCGAGAAATCAAAATTGATGGAAGATCGGCGGCGAATTTGA
GAGGATAGTGAGAAGAAGAAGATTAAGAGATGATTTGAATTGGGAGGGAAAATCGAATCGCCAGTGTTTG
TTTTAGGGTTTTTAATCTCCGGGAATTGAATTTTGGGCGTCGTAAAACTGTAAAGTGTGTTTATGTAGTA
ATCTTTATCTGAGATGATACAGAAGAGATTCTATCCCAGATACGGTAAATTTGTTTTCCCCTAGGTCGGT
GGTCAACATTGCATTTTTAAGTCAACTTTTAATATATTTTAGTTTAATTTCTATAATTTAACCTTTTTGG
CATTATCTTTAGGAAATTTTTTTGACGTATTTTATTTTACTTATTAAAAGTGAAAAATCTTAAACATATT
AATTAATATCTTGCATAACCAATTGACATTGTAATCATCACAATTAAATTTGATTAAAAATCCACTTTCT
GCAAACAAACAAAGTTTTTTTTAATAAAGTCTATAACATATCGAGTATAATAGTATCAATATAGATTTTG
ATGATAACAACAATAGCCACTCCTGACGGAGAGCGTCATCATGCAACATGCATGTACTGTCTGATGTATT
AAGAGTATAGGGGTCAACAACTAGAGTGTCTGACAGGTATATCTAGCAGTTTGATTTGACCATTCTTTTA
TTAAAACACTGTAACCCGCAACGAAGAACTCCTCCGCTTCAAGTCAAGAATGCGCATATGTGCGTAAAAT
CGACAAGCCCGGCGGCATTCCACCGAGCAGGGTATTGCCTTTGGCACTTTACGTGCGCAGAGGAGCCTGA
ATGTTGAGTGGAATGATGGTGGAATGATGAAGCTTATGCGAGAATACGTTCGCAAAGGCGCCAACCAGTA
ACTCCGTTAATGGTAACACGAAACAGCAAGGAGCCATCAGGGTTGATGAGGCGCTCATCGATAATCTTGT
TTCCATTCCACAAAGTACCGGTCACAGTAATCTTCTTACCGTCGAACACAGCGATACCCTCGTAGGGTCG
GCCGAAGTAGTCAATCATGTTGGGGGTGACGCCATCGATCACAAGAGTACCGTAGTGCAGGATAACTTTA
AAGTGATGATCGTCGACTGGATAAACGACCTTGAAAATTTTCTCGATCTGTCCCATTTGATCGCCAGAGA
GGCCCTCGTATGGGATAATGACGTGGATGTCAATCTTAAGACCGTTCTCTCCGCTCAACACAATACGCTG
GATAGGAGTAACGGAAACGCCGAGATTCTGGAACAAGGAAGAGACTCCTCCCTGCTCCAGCACCTGGTCA
AGGTTATATCCGGCGGTTTGGCGCCAGTCGCCGACGAAATCTTCAAGGGTGAAAACCATTTTAAAGGTTC
TTGGATGGGAAGATGAATATACTGAAGATGGGAAAAGAAAGAGAAAAGAAAAGAGCAGCTGGTGGGGAGA
GCAGGAAAATATGGCAACAAATGTTGGACTGACGCAACGACCTTGTCAACCCCGCCGACACACCGGGCGG
ACAGACGGGGCAAAGCTGCCTACCAGGGACTGAGGGACCTCAGCAGGTCGAGTGCAGAGCACCGGATGGG
TCGACTGCCAGCTTGTGTTCCCGGTCTGCGCCGCTGGCCAGCTCCTGAGCGGCCTTTCCGGTTTCATACA
CCGGGCAAAGCAGGAGAGGCACGATATTTGGACGCCCTACAGATGCCGGATGGGCCAATTAGGGAGCTTA
CGCGCCGGGTACTCGCTCTACCTACTTCGGAGAAGGTACTATCTCGTGAATCTTTTACCAGATCGGAAGC
AATTGGACTTCTGTACCTAGGTTAATGGCATGCTATTTCGCCGACGGCTATACACCCCTGGCTTCACATT
CTCCTTCGCTTACTGCCGGTGATTCGATGAAGCTCCATATTCTCCGATGATGCAATAGATTCTTGGTCAA
CGAGGGGCACACCAGCCTTTCCACTTCGGGGCGGAGGGGCGGCCGGTCCCGGATTAATAATCATCCACTG
CACCTCAGAGCCGCCAGAGCTGTCTGGCGCAGTGGCGCTTATTACTCAGCCCTTCTCTCTGCGTCCGTCC
GTCTGTCCGCATGCGCCACTCCGTCAGGAGAACTGATATTGAAGGAGCATTTTTTGGGCTTGGCTGGAGC
TAGTGGAGGTCAACAATGAATGCCTATTTTGGTTTAGTCGTCCAGGCGGTGAGCACAAAATTTGTGTCGT
TTGACAAGATGGTTCATTTAGGCAACTGGTCAGATCAGCCCCACTTGTAGCAGTAGCGGCGGCGCTCGAA
GTGTGACTCTTATTAGCAGACAGGAACGAGGACATTATTATCATCTGCTGCTTGGTGCACGATAACTTGG
TGCGTTTGTCAAGCAAGGTAAGTGGACGACCCGGTCATACCTTCTTAAGTTCGCCCTTCCTCCCTTTATT
TCAGATTCAATCTGACTTACCTATTCTACCCAAGCATCCAAAATGATTGAACAAGATGGATTGCACGCAG
GTTCTCCGGCCGCTTGGGTGGAGAGGCTATTCGGCTATGACTGGGCACAACAGACAATCGGCTGCTCTGA
TGCCGCCGTGTTCCGGCTGTCAGCGCAGGGGCGCCCGGTTCTTTTTGTCAAGACCGACCTGTCCGGTGCC
CTGAATGAACTCCAAGACGAGGCAGCGCGGCTATCGTGGCTGGCCACGACGGGCGTTCCTTGCGCAGCTG
TGCTCGACGTTGTCACTGAAGCGGGAAGGGACTGGCTGCTATTGGGCGAAGTGCCGGGGCAGGATCTCCT
GTCATCTCACCTTGCTCCTGCCGAGAAAGTATCCATCATGGCTGATGCAATGCGGCGGCTGCATACGCTT
GATCCGGCTACCTGCCCATTCGACCACCAAGCGAAACACCGCATCGAGCGAGCACGTACTCGGATGGAAG
CCGGTCTTGTCGATCAGGATGATCTGGACGAAGAGCATCAGGGGCTCGCGCCAGCCGAACTGTTCGCCAG
GCTCAAGGCGCGGATGCCCGACGGCGAGGATCTCGTCGTGACCCACGGCGACGCCTGCTTGCCGAATATC
ATGGTGGAAAATGGCCGCTTTTCTGGATTCATCGACTGTGGCCGGCTGGGTGTGGCGGACCGCTATCAGG
ACATAGCGTTGGCTACCCGTGATATTGCTGAAGAGCTTGGCGGCGAATGGGCTGACCGCTTCCTCGTGCT
TTACGGTATCGCCGCTCCCGATTCGCAGCGCATAGCCTTCTATCGCCTTCTTGACGAGTTCTTCTGAGCT
TCATCATTCCACCATCATTCCACTCAACATTCAGGCTCCTCTGCGCACGTAAAGTGCCAAAGGCAATACC
CTGCTCGGTGGAATGCCGCCGGGCTTGTCGATTTTACGCACATATGCGCATTCTTGACTTGAAGCGGAGG
AGTTCTTCGTTGCGGGTTACAGTGTTTTAATAAAAGAATGGTCAAATCAAACTGCTAGATATACCTGTCA
GACACTCTAGTTGTTGACCCCTATACTCTTAATACATCAGACAGTACATGCATGTTGCATGATGACGCTC
TCCTGAGACCGGATCCGTTATGTTTACACCACAATATATCCTGCCACCAGCCAGCCAACAGCTCCCCGAC
CGGCAGCTCGGCACAAAATCACCACTCGATACAGGCAGCCCATCAGTCCGGGACGGCGTCAGCGGGAGAG
CCGTTGTAAGGCGGCAGACTTTGCTCATGTTACCGATGCTATTCGGAAGAACGGCAACTAAGCTGCCGGG
TTTGAAACACGGATGATCTCGCGGAGGGTAGCATGTTGATTGTAACGATGACAGAGCGTTGCTGCCTGTG
ATCACCGCGGTTTCAAAATCGGCTCCGTCGATACTATGTTATACGCCAACTTTGAAAACAACTTTGAAAA
AGCTGTTTTCTGGTATTTAAGGTTTTAGAATGCAAGGAACAGTGAATTGGAGTTCGTCTTGTTATAATTA
GCTTCTTGGGGTATCTTTAAATACTGTAGAAAAGAGGAAGGAAATAATAAGTTCTGTTCCAGCCAGGACA
GAAATGCCTCGACTTCGCTGCTACCCAAGGTTGCCGGGTGACGCACACCGTGGAAACGGATGAAGGCACG
AACCCAGTGGACATAAGCCTGTTCGGTTCGTAAGCTGTAATGCAAGTAGCGTATGCGCTCACGCAACTGG
TCCAGAACCTTGACCGAACGCAGCGGTGGTAACGGCGCAGTGGCGGTTTTCATGGCTTGTTATGACTGTT
TTTTTGGGGTACAGTCTATGCCTCGGGCATCCAAGCAGCAAGCGCGTTACGCCGTGGGTCGATGTTTGAT
GTTATGGAGCAGCAACGATGTTACGCAGCAGGGCAGTCGCCCTAAAACAAAGTTAAACATTATGAGGGAA
GCGGTGATCGCCGAAGTATCGACTCAACTATCAGAGGTAGTTGGCGTCATCGAGCGCCATCTCGAACCGA
CGTTGCTGGCCGTACATTTGTACGGCTCCGCAGTGGATGGCGGCCTGAAGCCACACAGTGATATTGATTT
GCTGGTTACGGTGACCGTAAGGCTTGATGAAACAACGCGGCGAGCTTTGATCAACGACCTTTTGGAAACT
TCGGCTTCCCCTGGAGAGAGCGAGATTCTCCGCGCTGTAGAAGTCACCATTGTTGTGCACGACGACATCA
TTCCGTGGCGTTATCCAGCTAAGCGCGAACTGCAATTTGGAGAATGGCAGCGCAATGACATTCTTGCAGG
TATCTTCGAGCCAGCCACGATCGACATTGATCTGGCTATCTTGCTGACAAAAGCAAGAGAACATAGCGTT
GCCTTGGTAGGTCCAGCGGCGGAGGAACTCTTTGATCCGGTTCCTGAACAGGATCTATTTGAGGCGCTAA
ATGAAACCTTAACGCTATGGAACTCGCCGCCCGACTGGGCTGGTGATGAGCGAAATGTAGTGCTTACGTT
GTCCCGCATTTGGTACAGCGCAGTAACCGGCAAAATCGCGCCGAAGGATGTCGCTGCCGACTGGGCAATG
GAGCGCCTGCCGGCCCAGTATCAGCCCGTCATACTTGAAGCTAGACAGGCTTATCTTGGACAAGAAGAAG
ATCGCTTGGCCTCGCGCGCAGATCAGTTGGAAGAATTTGTCCACTACGTGAAAGGCGAGATCACCAAGGT
AGTCGGCAAATAATCACCTAGAATGCATGACCAAAATCCCTTAACGTGAGTTTTCGTTCCACTGAGCGTC
AGACCCCGTAGAAAAGATCAAAGGATCTTCTTGAGATCCTTTTTTTCTGCGCGTAATCTGCTGCTTGCAA
ACAAAAAAACCACCGCTACCAGCGGTGGTTTGTTTGCCGGATCAAGAGCTACCAACTCTTTTTCCGAAGG
TAACTGGCTTCAGCAGAGCGCAGATACCAAATACTGTCCTTCTAGTGTAGCCGTAGTTAGGCCACCACTT
CAAGAACTCTGTAGCACCGCCTACATACCTCGCTCTGCTAATCCTGTTACCAGTGGCTGCTGCCAGTGGC
GATAAGTCGTGTCTTACCGGGTTGGACTCAAGAC
Features (pLannotate 1.2.2; 18 found; start..end, strand, type, name):
    491..631     -  misc_feature   bom: basis of mobility region from pBR322
    733..772     -  CDS            rop (fragment): Rop protein, which maintains plasmids at low copy number; rop
    975..1169    -  rep_origin     pVS1 oriV: origin of replication for the Pseudomonas plasmid pVS1 (Heeb et al., 2000)
   1235..2308    -  CDS            pVS1 RepA: replication protein from the Pseudomonas plasmid pVS1 (Heeb et al., 2000)
   2737..3366    -  CDS            pVS1 StaA: stability protein from the Pseudomonas plasmid pVS1 (Heeb et al., 2000)
   3926..4327    -  CDS            Y4CG_SINFN (fragment): Protein inferred from homology: Swiss-Prot protein existence level 3. From Sinorhizobium fredii (strain NBRC 101917 / NGR234).
   4667..4691    -  misc_feature   RB T-DNA repeat: right border repeat from nopaline C58 T-DNA
   4730..4957    -  terminator     trpC terminator (fragment): trpC; transcription terminator from the Aspergillus nidulans trpC gene (Punt et al., 1987)
   4965..6617    -  CDS            luciferase: firefly luciferase; luc+; enhanced luc+ version of the luciferase gene
   9277..9852    -  CDS            LUCI_OPLGR: Experimental evidence at protein level: Swiss-Prot protein existence level 1. Catalytic subunit of oplophorus-luciferin 2-monooxygenase. Oxidoreductase that converts coelenterazine (the oplophorus luciferin) to coelenteramide under emission of blue light with a maximum at 454 nm. Is also active with bisdeoxycoelenterazine. From Oplophorus gracilirostris (Luminous shrimp).
   9830..10514   -  promoter       gpdA promoter (fragment): gpdA; promoter from the Aspergillus nidulans glyceraldehyde-3-phosphate dehydrogenase gene (Punt et al., 1990)
  10534..10887   +  promoter       trpC promoter: promoter for Aspergillus nidulans trpC
  10893..11684   +  CDS            neo: KKA2_KLEPN - Also known as kan, nptII. Experimental evidence at protein level: Swiss-Prot protein existence level 1. Resistance to kanamycin, neomycin, paromomycin, ribostamycin, butirosin and gentamicin B. From Klebsiella pneumoniae.
  11992..12016   -  misc_feature   LB T-DNA repeat: left border repeat from nopaline C58 T-DNA
  12540..12563   +  promoter       Pc promoter (fragment): intI1 (promoter lies within the coding sequence); class 1 integron promoter
  12739..12795   +  CDS            GmR (fragment): gentamycin acetyltransferase; aacC1; confers resistance to gentamycin
  12802..13590   +  CDS            aadA: S3AD_ECOLX - Experimental evidence at protein level: Swiss-Prot protein existence level 1. Mediates bacterial resistance to the antibiotics streptomycin and spectinomycin. From Escherichia coli.
  13681..305     +  rep_origin     ori (across the origin): high-copy-number ColE1/pMB1/pBR322/pUC origin of replication
