[The description below was written by a language model from this plasmid's Addgene catalogue record and pLannotate feature annotations shown in this document.]
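Description:
FB400 is a FungalBraid synthetic-biology module built in the pDGB3omega1 backbone, a binary T-DNA vector of about 14 kb intended for Agrobacterium-mediated transformation of filamentous fungi. The backbone carries a high-copy ColE1/pUC-type origin for propagation in E. coli and the pVS1 oriV with its RepA replication and StaA stability genes for maintenance in Agrobacterium, along with a bom mobility region. Bacterial selection is by spectinomycin through the aadA gene. Nopaline-type left and right border repeats flank the payload and define the segment transferred to the fungal host.

The T-DNA combines two earlier assemblies, FB367 and FB397, into three transcription units. A selection cassette places nptII (neo) under the Aspergillus nidulans trpC promoter, with a tub terminator according to the record, to give geneticin resistance in fungi. A second unit, divergently oriented relative to it, drives NanoLuc (the Oplophorus-derived luciferase) from the constitutive A. nidulans gpdA promoter, also with a tub terminator. The third unit expresses firefly luciferase (luc+) with a trpC terminator under a synthetic promoter, described as three copies of the gRNA1 target sequence joined to a minimal element named mPAF. This synthetic promoter, like the tub terminators, is not annotated in the feature table, which leaves a large unannotated gap between the two luciferase genes.

The arrangement forms a dual-luciferase reporter. Firefly luciferase output should depend on recruitment of a gRNA1-guided factor to the synthetic promoter, presumably a dCas9-based transcriptional activator, although the record does not name the activator. The constitutive Nluc signal most likely serves as an internal reference for normalisation.
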