Addgene plasmid #203636: FB400
Purpose: Module for the expression of geneticin resistance, Nluc under PgpdA promoter and luciferase under a synthetic promoter containing three copies of the target sequence for gRNA1 (3xLuc).
Depositing lab: Jose Marcos. Depositing organization: Instituto de Agroquímica y Tecnología de Alimentos (IATA-CSIC). Publication: FungalBraid 2.0: expanding the synthetic biology toolbox for the biotechnological exploitation of filamentous fungi. Moreno-Gimenez E, Gandia M, Saez Z, Manzanares P, Yenush L, Orzaez D, Marcos JF, Garrigues S. Front Bioeng Biotechnol. 2023 Aug 7;11:1222812. doi: 10.3389/fbioe.2023.1222812. eCollection 2023. PubMed 37609115.
Backbone
  Vector backbone: pDGB3omega1
  Vector type: Synthetic Biology
Growth in bacteria
  Bacterial resistance: Spectinomycin, 50 μg/mL
  Growth temperature: 37°C
  Growth strain: DH5alpha
  Copy number: High Copy
Gene/Insert
  Gene/Insert name: FB367+FB397 (alt name: PgpdA:Nluc:Ttub::PtrpC:nptII:Ttub, R1:G1abc.3:mPAF:Luc:TtrpC)
  Species: Synthetic
  Cloning method: Restriction Enzyme; 5′ cloning site unknown (unknown if destroyed)
Terms and licenses: Academic/Nonprofit Terms; Industry Terms: Not Available to Industry
How to cite: FB400 was a gift from Jose Marcos (Addgene plasmid # 203636 ; http://n2t.net/addgene:203636 ; RRID:Addgene_203636)
